>Addgene plasmid #49261 | pBiFC-HA-hCaspase 2 prodomain-VC155 | depositor partial sequence | sequence record 72842 | caspase-2 prodomain
ATGGCTGCCGATCGTGGCCGGAGAATTTTAGGCGTATGTGGAATGCACCCCCACCACCAAGAGACCCTGA
AGAAAAACAGGGTCGTGCTGGCTAAGCAATTGCTGCTGTCCGAGCTCCTGGAGCACTTGCTTGAAAAAGA
TATTATTACACTGGAGATGAGAGAACTGATTCAAGCTAAGGTTGGGAGCTTTAGCCAAAACGTCGAGTTG
TTGAATCTGTTGCCCAAAAGAGGACCTCAGGCCTTCGACGCTTTCTGCGAGGCTTTGAGAGAAACTAAAC
AGGGGCATTTGGAAGACATGCTGCTGACTACTTTGTCAGGACTGCAACACGTGCTGCCTCCTCTGTCATG
CGATTATGATCTGAGTTCTCTTCCCTTCCCTGTTTGCGAATCCTGCCCTCTCTATAAAAAACTGAGGCTC
TCTACCGACACCGTGGAGCATTC
