>Addgene plasmid #49261 | pBiFC-HA-hCaspase 2 prodomain-VC155 | addgene partial sequence | sequence record 75886 | CMV-F 5'-CGCAAATGGGCGGTAGGCGTG-3'
GCCTGGAGACGCCATCCACGCTGTTTTGACCTCCATAGAAGACACCGGGACCGATCCAGCCTCCGGACTC
TAGAGGATCCGGTACTAGAGGAACTGAAAAACCAGAAAGTTAACTGGTAAGTTTAGTCTTTTTGTCTTTT
ATTTCAGGTCCCGGATCCGGTGGTGGTGCAAATCAAAGAACTGCTCCTCAGTGGATGTTGCCTTTACTTC
TAGGCCTGTACGGAAGTGTTACTTCTGCTCTAAAAGCTGCGGAATTGTACCCGCGGGCCCACCATGTACC
CATACGATGTTCCAGATTACGCTCTTATGGCCATGGAGGCCCGAATTCATATGGCTGCCGATCGTGGCCG
GAGAATTTTAGGCGTATGTGGAATGCACCCCCACCACCAAGAGACCCTGAAGAAAAACAGGGTCGTGCTG
GCTAAGCAATTGCTGCTGTCCGAGCTCCTGGAGCACTTGCTTGAAAAAGATATTATTACACTGGAGATGA
GAGAACTGATTCAAGCTAAGGTTGGGAGCTTTAGCCAAAACGTCGAGTTGTTGAATCTGTTGCCCAAAAG
AGGACCTCAGGCCTTCGACGCTTTCTGCGAGGCTTTGAGAGAAACTAAACAGGGGCATTTGGAAGACATG
CTGCTGACTACTTTGTCAGGACTGCAACACGTGCTGCCTCCTCTGTCATGCGATTATGATCTGAGTTCTC
TTCCCTTCCCTGTTTGCGAATCCTGCCCTCTCTATAAAAAACTGAGGCTCTCTACCGACACCGTGGAGCA
TTCGTCGACCGAGATCTCTCGAGGTACCCGTCCGGCGTGCAAAATCCCGAACGACCTGAAACAGAA
