[The description below was written by a language model from this plasmid's Addgene catalogue record.]
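Description:
pBiFC-HA-hCaspase 2 prodomain-VC155 is a mammalian expression plasmid of about 4.45 kb for bimolecular fluorescence complementation (BiFC) assays of caspase-2 dimerization. It is built on a roughly 4 kb backbone that the record lists as pBiFC-NC155, although the construct name and tag field indicate a C-terminal Venus fragment (VC155). The plasmid is propagated in E. coli under ampicillin selection. The record does not state the origin of replication, the copy number, or any marker for selection in mammalian cells.

The payload is a roughly 450 bp fragment of human CASP2 encoding the prodomain, generated by deleting amino acids 148-435 so that the catalytic portion of the protein is absent. It was cloned between EcoRI and SalI sites, both of which are retained, and is expressed from the CMV promoter. The backbone supplies an N-terminal HA epitope tag, which allows detection of the fusion protein, and a C-terminal split Venus C fragment.

On its own this Venus fragment is non-fluorescent. Fluorescence is reconstituted only when it is brought close to a complementary N-terminal Venus fragment, which would typically be provided by a partner construct carrying the same prodomain. Because the prodomain mediates recruitment of caspase-2 to its activation platforms, Venus fluorescence in co-transfected cells reports induced proximity and dimerization of caspase-2, the step that initiates its activation. Omitting the catalytic domains lets this be visualised without expressing the active protease. The stated use is measuring caspase-2 dimerization in mammalian cells.
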