Addgene plasmid #49261: pBiFC-HA-hCaspase 2 prodomain-VC155
Purpose: Expresses split fluorescence protein to measure caspase-2 dimerization in mammalian cells.
Depositing lab: Douglas Green. Depositing organization: St. Jude Children's Research Hospital. Publication: Characterization of cytoplasmic caspase-2 activation by induced proximity. Bouchier-Hayes L, Oberst A, McStay GP, Connell S, Tait SW, Dillon CP, Flanagan JM, Beere HM, Green DR. Mol Cell. 2009 Sep 24;35(6):830-40. doi: 10.1016/j.molcel.2009.07.023. PubMed 19782032.
Backbone
  Vector backbone: pBiFC-NC155
  Backbone size w/o insert (bp): 4000
  Total vector size (bp): 4450
  Vector type: Mammalian Expression
Growth in bacteria
  Bacterial resistance: Ampicillin, 100 μg/mL
  Growth temperature: 37°C
  Growth strain: DH5alpha
  Copy number: Unknown
Gene/Insert
  Gene/Insert name: caspase-2 prodomain
  Species: H. sapiens (human)
  Insert size (bp): 450
  Mutation: delete aa 148-435
  GenBank ID: U13021
  Entrez Gene: CASP2 (a.k.a. CASP-2, ICH1, MRT80, NEDD-2, NEDD2, PPP1R57)
  Promoter: CMV
  Tag / fusion protein: HA (N terminal on backbone); split Venus C (C terminal on backbone)
  Cloning method: Restriction Enzyme; 5′ cloning site EcoRI (not destroyed); 3′ cloning site SalI (not destroyed)
  Sequencing primers: 5′ atgtacccatacgatgttccag; 3′ tgcttgtcgtggttcatgac
Terms and licenses: Academic/Nonprofit Terms; Industry Terms: Not Available to Industry
How to cite: pBiFC-HA-hCaspase 2 prodomain-VC155 was a gift from Douglas Green (Addgene plasmid # 49261 ; http://n2t.net/addgene:49261 ; RRID:Addgene_49261)
